Addgene plasmid #167189: lentiCRISPR-v2-HygR-mCherry
Purpose: Lentiviral expression of sgRNA with hygromycin resistance gene and mCherry
Depositing lab: Yin Shen. Depositing organization: University of California, San Francisco (UCSF). Publication: Parallel characterization of cis-regulatory elements for multiple genes using CRISPRpath. Ren X, Wang M, Li B, Jamieson K, Zheng L, Jones IR, Li B, Takagi MA, Lee J, Maliskova L, Tam TW, Yu M, Hu R, Lee L, Abnousi A, Li G, Li Y, Hu M, Ren B, Wang W, Shen Y. Sci Adv. 2021 Sep 17;7(38):eabi4360. doi: 10.1126/sciadv.abi4360. Epub 2021 Sep 15. PubMed 34524848.
Backbone
  Vector backbone: lentiCRISPR v2 (Addgene #52961)
  Backbone size w/o insert (bp): 14873
  Modifications to backbone: Replaced the Cas9 sequence in lentiCRISPR v2 plasmid (Addgene, 52961) with hygromycin resistance gene and mCherry
  Vector type: Mammalian Expression, Lentiviral, CRISPR
  Selectable markers: Hygromycin
Growth in bacteria
  Bacterial resistance: Ampicillin, 100 μg/mL
  Growth temperature: 37°C
  Growth strain: NEB Stable
  Copy number: High Copy
Gene/Insert
  Gene/Insert name: Hygromycin B phosphotransferase and mCherry
  Insert size (bp): 1812
Terms and licenses: Academic/Nonprofit Terms; Industry Terms: Not Available to Industry
How to cite: lentiCRISPR-v2-HygR-mCherry was a gift from Yin Shen (Addgene plasmid # 167189 ; http://n2t.net/addgene:167189 ; RRID:Addgene_167189)
