[The description below was written by a language model from this plasmid's Addgene catalogue record and pLannotate feature annotations shown in this document.]
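Description:
lentiCRISPR-v2-HygR-mCherry is a third-generation-style, self-inactivating HIV-1 lentiviral transfer plasmid derived from lentiCRISPR v2, in which the Cas9 coding sequence has been replaced by a hygromycin resistance gene and mCherry. It therefore delivers only a guide RNA plus selection and reporter functions, and is meant for cells that obtain Cas9 or a Cas9 derivative from another source. In bacteria it is maintained through a high-copy ColE1/pUC-type origin with ampicillin resistance. An f1 origin and an SV40/EM7-driven bleomycin/Zeocin resistance cassette lie in the backbone outside the viral region. The sequenced record is 10,583 nt, which is smaller than the catalogue's backbone size, a figure that appears to describe the parental Cas9-containing plasmid.

The viral genome is transcribed from a CMV enhancer/promoter fused to a truncated 5' LTR and carries the Ψ packaging signal, a gag fragment, the RRE and cPPT/CTS, ending in a ΔU3 3' LTR followed by a bGH polyadenylation signal. Within it, a human U6 Pol III promoter drives the sgRNA cassette. A stretch annotated as a bacterial deoC fragment sits between the promoter and the S. pyogenes tracrRNA-derived scaffold, and is probably the filler that is swapped out when a guide sequence is cloned, although the record does not say so. Downstream, an EF-1α core promoter drives hygromycin B phosphotransferase followed by mCherry. The short gap between the two reading frames suggests a linker or self-cleaving peptide, but none is annotated. A WPRE follows to enhance transcript expression. Transduced mammalian cells can thus be selected with hygromycin and tracked or sorted by red fluorescence. The associated publication used CRISPR screening to characterise cis-regulatory elements.
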