Features (pLannotate 1.2.2; 34 found; start..end, strand, type, name):
    217..397     +  LTR            5' LTR (truncated): truncated 5' long terminal repeat (LTR) from HIV-1
    444..569     +  misc_feature   HIV-1 Ψ: packaging signal of human immunodeficiency virus type 1
    553..916     +  CDS            HIV-1 gag (fragment): gag protein from human immunodeficiency virus 1; gag
   1062..1295    +  misc_feature   RRE: The Rev response element (RRE) of HIV-1 allows for Rev-dependent mRNA export from the nucleus to the cytoplasm.
   1672..1772    +  CDS            Rev (fragment): human immunodeficiency virus 1 (HIV-1) Rev protein; rev; enhances nuclear export of unspliced and incompletely spliced viral mRNAs
   1822..1939    +  misc_feature   cPPT/CTS: central polypurine tract and central termination sequence of HIV-1
   1990..2230    +  promoter       U6 promoter: RNA polymerase III promoter for human U6 snRNA
   2416..2838    -  CDS            deoC (fragment): DEOC_BACHD - Also known as dra. Experimental evidence at protein level: Swiss-Prot protein existence level 1. Catalyzes a reversible aldol reaction between acetaldehyde and D-glyceraldehyde 3-phosphate to generate 2-deoxy-D-ribose 5- phosphate. From Bacillus halodurans (strain ATCC BAA-125 / DSM 18197 / FERM 7344 / JCM 9153 / C-125).
   2866..2933    +  misc_RNA       tracrRNA (fragment): trans-activating CRISPR RNA for the Streptococcus pyogenes CRISPR/Cas9 system
   2952..2970    +  CDS            small t antigen (fragment): SV40 (simian virus 40) small t antigen
   2996..3207    +  promoter       EF-1α core promoter: core promoter for human elongation factor EF-1α
   3227..4248    +  CDS            HygR (fragment): hygromycin B phosphotransferase confers resistance to hygromycin
   4331..5038    +  CDS            mCherry: mCherry is a basic (constitutively fluorescent) red fluorescent protein published in 2004, derived from Discosoma sp.. It is reported to be a very rapidly-maturing monomer with low acid sensitivity.
   5057..5645    +  misc_feature   WPRE: woodchuck hepatitis virus posttranscriptional regulatory element
   5696..5715    +  misc_feature   cPPT/CTS (fragment): central polypurine tract and central termination sequence of HIV-1
   5717..5950    +  LTR            3' LTR (ΔU3): self-inactivating 3' long terminal repeat (LTR) from HIV-1
   5982..6206    +  polyA_signal   bGH poly(A) signal: bovine growth hormone polyadenylation signal
   6210..6231    +  promoter       SV40 promoter (fragment): SV40 enhancer and early promoter
   6252..6680    +  rep_origin     f1 ori (sequence partly withheld): f1 bacteriophage origin of replication; arrow indicates direction of (+) strand synthesis
   6694..7023    +  promoter       SV40 promoter: SV40 enhancer and early promoter
   7071..7118    +  promoter       EM7 promoter: synthetic bacterial promoter&nbsp
   7137..7511    +  CDS            BleoR: antibiotic-binding protein; Sh ble from Streptoalloteichus hindustanus; confers resistance to bleomycin, phleomycin, and Zeocin™
   7521..7646    +  CDS            ble (fragment): BLE_KLEPN - Experimental evidence at protein level: Swiss-Prot protein existence level 1. Binding protein with a strong affinity to the bleomycin family of antibiotics. Binds to CL990; an antimitotic-antibiotic compound. From Klebsiella pneumoniae.
   7641..7762    +  polyA_signal   SV40 poly(A) signal: SV40 polyadenylation signal
   7835..7851    -  protein_bind   lac operator: The lac repressor binds to the lac operator to inhibit transcription in E. coli. This inhibition can be relieved by adding lactose or isopropyl-β-D-thiogalactopyranoside (IPTG). lac repressor encoded by lacI
   7859..7889    -  promoter       lac promoter: promoter for the E. coli lac operon
   7904..7925    -  protein_bind   CAP binding site: CAP binding activates transcription in the presence of cAMP. E. coli catabolite activator protein
   7938..8030    -  CDS            lacI (fragment): lac repressor; lacI; The lac repressor binds to the lac operator to inhibit transcription in E. coli. This inhibition can be relieved by adding lactose or isopropyl-β-D-thiogalactopyranoside (IPTG).
   8213..8801    -  rep_origin     ori: high-copy-number ColE1/pMB1/pBR322/pUC origin of replication
   8972..9832    -  CDS            AmpR: β-lactamase; bla; confers resistance to ampicillin, carbenicillin, and related antibiotics
   9833..9937    -  promoter       AmpR promoter: bla
   9996..10048   -  misc_feature   bom (fragment): basis of mobility region from pBR322
  10203..10582   +  enhancer       CMV enhancer: human cytomegalovirus immediate early enhancer
  10583..199     +  promoter       CMV promoter (across the origin): human cytomegalovirus (CMV) immediate early promoter
>Addgene plasmid #167189 | lentiCRISPR-v2-HygR-mCherry | addgene full sequence | sequence record 330248 | Addgene NGS Result
TGATGCGGTTTTGGCAGTACATCAATGGGCGTGGATAGCGGTTTGACTCACGGGGATTTCCAAGTCTCCA
CCCCATTGACGTCAATGGGAGTTTGTTTTGGCACCAAAATCAACGGGACTTTCCAAAATGTCGTAACAAC
TCCGCCCCATTGACGCAAATGGGCGGTAGGCGTGTACGGTGGGAGGTCTATATAAGCAGCGCGTTTTGCC
TGTACTGGGTCTCTCTGGTTAGACCAGATCTGAGCCTGGGAGCTCTCTGGCTAACTAGGGAACCCACTGC
TTAAGCCTCAATAAAGCTTGCCTTGAGTGCTTCAAGTAGTGTGTGCCCGTCTGTTGTGTGACTCTGGTAA
CTAGAGATCCCTCAGACCCTTTTAGTCAGTGTGGAAAATCTCTAGCAGTGGCGCCCGAACAGGGACTTGA
AAGCGAAAGGGAAACCAGAGGAGCTCTCTCGACGCAGGACTCGGCTTGCTGAAGCGCGCACGGCAAGAGG
CGAGGGGCGGCGACTGGTGAGTACGCCAAAAATTTTGACTAGCGGAGGCTAGAAGGAGAGAGATGGGTGC
GAGAGCGTCAGTATTAAGCGGGGGAGAATTAGATCGCGATGGGAAAAAATTCGGTTAAGGCCAGGGGGAA
AGAAAAAATATAAATTAAAACATATAGTATGGGCAAGCAGGGAGCTAGAACGATTCGCAGTTAATCCTGG
CCTGTTAGAAACATCAGAAGGCTGTAGACAAATACTGGGACAGCTACAACCATCCCTTCAGACAGGATCA
GAAGAACTTAGATCATTATATAATACAGTAGCAACCCTCTATTGTGTGCATCAAAGGATAGAGATAAAAG
ACACCAAGGAAGCTTTAGACAAGATAGAGGAAGAGCAAAACAAAAGTAAGACCACCGCACAGCAAGCGGC
CGCTGATCTTCAGACCTGGAGGAGGAGATATGAGGGACAATTGGAGAAGTGAATTATATAAATATAAAGT
AGTAAAAATTGAACCATTAGGAGTAGCACCCACCAAGGCAAAGAGAAGAGTGGTGCAGAGAGAAAAAAGA
GCAGTGGGAATAGGAGCTTTGTTCCTTGGGTTCTTGGGAGCAGCAGGAAGCACTATGGGCGCAGCGTCAA
TGACGCTGACGGTACAGGCCAGACAATTATTGTCTGGTATAGTGCAGCAGCAGAACAATTTGCTGAGGGC
TATTGAGGCGCAACAGCATCTGTTGCAACTCACAGTCTGGGGCATCAAGCAGCTCCAGGCAAGAATCCTG
GCTGTGGAAAGATACCTAAAGGATCAACAGCTCCTGGGGATTTGGGGTTGCTCTGGAAAACTCATTTGCA
CCACTGCTGTGCCTTGGAATGCTAGTTGGAGTAATAAATCTCTGGAACAGATTTGGAATCACACGACCTG
GATGGAGTGGGACAGAGAAATTAACAATTACACAAGCTTAATACACTCCTTAATTGAAGAATCGCAAAAC
CAGCAAGAAAAGAATGAACAAGAATTATTGGAATTAGATAAATGGGCAAGTTTGTGGAATTGGTTTAACA
TAACAAATTGGCTGTGGTATATAAAATTATTCATAATGATAGTAGGAGGCTTGGTAGGTTTAAGAATAGT
TTTTGCTGTACTTTCTATAGTGAATAGAGTTAGGCAGGGATATTCACCATTATCGTTTCAGACCCACCTC
CCAACCCCGAGGGGACCCGACAGGCCCGAAGGAATAGAAGAAGAAGGTGGAGAGAGAGACAGAGACAGAT
CCATTCGATTAGTGAACGGATCGGCACTGCGTGCGCCAATTCTGCAGACAAATGGCAGTATTCATCCACA
ATTTTAAAAGAAAAGGGGGGATTGGGGGGTACAGTGCAGGGGAAAGAATAGTAGACATAATAGCAACAGA
CATACAAACTAAAGAATTACAAAAACAAATTACAAAAATTCAAAATTTTCGGGTTTATTACAGGGACAGC
AGAGATCCAGTTTGGTTAATTAAGGTACCGAGGGCCTATTTCCCATGATTCCTTCATATTTGCATATACG
ATACAAGGCTGTTAGAGAGATAATTAGAATTAATTTGACTGTAAACACAAAGATATTAGTACAAAATACG
TGACGTAGAAAGTAATAATTTCTTGGGTAGTTTGCAGTTTTAAAATTATGTTTTAAAATGGACTATCATA
TGCTTACCGTAACTTGAAAGTATTTCGATTTCTTGGCTTTATATATCTTGTGGAAAGGACGAAACACCGG
AGACGGTTGTAAATGAGCACACAAAATACACATGCTAAAATATTATATTCTATGACCTTTATAAAATCAA
CCAAAATCTTCTTTTTAATAACTTTAGTATCAATAATTAGAATTTTTATGTTCCTTTTTGCAAACTTTTA
ATAAAAATGAGCAAAATAAAAAAACGCTAGTTTTAGTAACTCGCGTTGTTTTCTTCACCTTTAATAATAG
CTACTCCACCACTTGTTCCTAAGCGGTCAGCTCCTGCTTCAATCATTTTTTGAGCATCTTCAAATGTTCT
AACTCCACCAGCTGCTTTAACTAAAGCATTGTCTTTAACAACTGACTTCATTAGTTTAACATCTTCAAAT
GTTGCACCTGATTTTGAAAATCCTGTTGATGTTTTAACAAATTCTAATCCAGCTTCAACAGCTATTTCAC
AAGCTTTCATGATTTCTTCTTTTGTTAATAAACAATTTTCCATAATACATTTAACAACATGTGATCCAGC
TGCTTTTTTTACAGCTTTCATGTCTTCTAAAACTAATTCATAATTTTTGTCTTTTAATGCACCAATATTT
AATACCATATCAATTTCTGTTGCACCATCTTTAATTGCTACGTCTCTGTTTCAGAGCTATGCTGGAAACA
GCATAGCAAGTTGAAATAAGGCTAGTCCGTTATCAACTTGAAAAAGTGGCACCGAGTCGGTGCTTTTTTT
GAATTCGCTAGCTAGGTCTTGAAAGGAGTGGGAATTGGCTCCGGTGCCCGTCAGTGGGCAGAGCGCACAT
CGCCCACAGTCCCCGAGAAGTTGGGGGGAGGGGTCGGCAATTGATCCGGTGCCTAGAGAAGGTGGCGCGG
GGTAAACTGGGAAAGTGATGTCGTGTACTGGCTCCGCCTTTTTCCCGAGGGTGGGGGAGAACCGTATATA
AGTGCAGTAGTCGCCGTGAACGTTCTTTTTCGCAACGGGTTTGCCGCCAGAACACAGGACCGGTTCTAGA
GCCACCATGAAAAAGCCTGAACTCACCGCTACCTCTGTCGAGAAGTTTCTGATCGAAAAGTTCGACAGCG
TGTCCGACCTGATGCAGCTCTCCGAGGGCGAAGAATCTCGGGCTTTCAGCTTCGATGTGGGAGGGCGTGG
ATATGTCCTGCGGGTGAATAGCTGCGCCGATGGTTTCTACAAAGATCGCTATGTTTATCGGCACTTTGCA
TCCGCCGCTCTCCCTATTCCCGAAGTGCTTGACATTGGGGAGTTCAGCGAGAGCCTGACCTATTGCATCT
CCCGCCGTGCACAGGGTGTCACCTTGCAAGACCTGCCTGAAACCGAACTGCCCGCTGTTCTCCAGCCCGT
CGCCGAGGCCATGGATGCCATCGCTGCCGCCGATCTTAGCCAGACCAGCGGGTTCGGCCCATTCGGACCT
CAAGGAATCGGTCAATACACTACATGGCGCGATTTCATCTGCGCTATTGCTGATCCCCATGTGTATCACT
GGCAAACTGTGATGGACGACACCGTCAGTGCCTCCGTCGCCCAGGCTCTCGATGAGCTGATGCTTTGGGC
CGAGGACTGCCCCGAAGTCCGGCACCTCGTGCACGCCGATTTCGGCTCCAACAATGTCCTGACCGACAAT
GGCCGCATAACAGCCGTCATTGACTGGAGCGAGGCCATGTTCGGGGATTCCCAATACGAGGTCGCCAACA
TCTTCTTCTGGAGGCCCTGGTTGGCTTGTATGGAGCAGCAGACCCGCTACTTCGAGCGGAGGCATCCCGA
GCTTGCAGGATCTCCTCGGCTCCGGGCTTATATGCTCCGCATTGGTCTTGACCAACTCTATCAGAGCTTG
GTTGACGGCAATTTCGATGATGCAGCTTGGGCTCAGGGTCGCTGCGACGCAATCGTCCGGTCCGGAGCCG
GGACTGTCGGGCGTACACAAATCGCCCGCAGAAGCGCTGCCGTCTGGACCGATGGCTGTGTGGAAGTGCT
CGCCGATAGTGGAAACAGACGCCCCAGCACTCGTCCTAGGGCAAAGGATCTGCAGGGCAGTGGAGAGGGC
AGAGGAAGTCTGCTAACATGCGGTGACGTCGAGGAGAATCCTGGCCCAAGCGCTGCCACCATGGTGAGCA
AGGGCGAGGAGGATAACATGGCCATCATCAAGGAGTTCATGCGCTTCAAGGTGCACATGGAGGGCTCCGT
GAACGGCCACGAGTTCGAGATCGAGGGCGAGGGCGAGGGCCGCCCCTACGAGGGCACCCAGACCGCCAAG
CTGAAGGTGACCAAGGGTGGCCCCCTGCCCTTCGCCTGGGACATCCTGTCCCCTCAGTTCATGTACGGCT
CCAAGGCCTACGTGAAGCACCCCGCCGACATCCCCGACTACTTGAAGCTGTCCTTCCCCGAGGGCTTCAA
GTGGGAGCGCGTGATGAACTTCGAGGACGGCGGCGTGGTGACCGTGACCCAGGACTCCTCCCTGCAGGAC
GGCGAGTTCATCTACAAGGTGAAGCTGCGCGGCACCAACTTCCCCTCCGACGGCCCCGTAATGCAGAAGA
AGACCATGGGCTGGGAGGCCTCCTCCGAGCGGATGTACCCCGAGGACGGCGCCCTGAAGGGCGAGATCAA
GCAGAGGCTGAAGCTGAAGGACGGCGGCCACTACGACGCTGAGGTCAAGACCACCTACAAGGCCAAGAAG
CCCGTGCAGCTGCCCGGCGCCTACAACGTCAACATCAAGTTGGACATCACCTCCCACAACGAGGACTACA
CCATCGTGGAACAGTACGAACGCGCCGAGGGCCGCCACTCCACCGGCGGCATGGACGAGCTGTACAAGTA
AACGCGTTAAGTCGACAATCAACCTCTGGATTACAAAATTTGTGAAAGATTGACTGGTATTCTTAACTAT
GTTGCTCCTTTTACGCTATGTGGATACGCTGCTTTAATGCCTTTGTATCATGCTATTGCTTCCCGTATGG
CTTTCATTTTCTCCTCCTTGTATAAATCCTGGTTGCTGTCTCTTTATGAGGAGTTGTGGCCCGTTGTCAG
GCAACGTGGCGTGGTGTGCACTGTGTTTGCTGACGCAACCCCCACTGGTTGGGGCATTGCCACCACCTGT
CAGCTCCTTTCCGGGACTTTCGCTTTCCCCCTCCCTATTGCCACGGCGGAACTCATCGCCGCCTGCCTTG
CCCGCTGCTGGACAGGGGCTCGGCTGTTGGGCACTGACAATTCCGTGGTGTTGTCGGGGAAATCATCGTC
CTTTCCTTGGCTGCTCGCCTGTGTTGCCACCTGGATTCTGCGCGGGACGTCCTTCTGCTACGTCCCTTCG
GCCCTCAATCCAGCGGACCTTCCTTCCCGCGGCCTGCTGCCGGCTCTGCGGCCTCTTCCGCGTCTTCGCC
TTCGCCCTCAGACGAGTCGGATCTCCCTTTGGGCCGCCTCCCCGCGTCGACTTTAAGACCAATGACTTAC
AAGGCAGCTGTAGATCTTAGCCACTTTTTAAAAGAAAAGGGGGGACTGGAAGGGCTAATTCACTCCCAAC
GAAGACAAGATCTGCTTTTTGCTTGTACTGGGTCTCTCTGGTTAGACCAGATCTGAGCCTGGGAGCTCTC
TGGCTAACTAGGGAACCCACTGCTTAAGCCTCAATAAAGCTTGCCTTGAGTGCTTCAAGTAGTGTGTGCC
CGTCTGTTGTGTGACTCTGGTAACTAGAGATCCCTCAGACCCTTTTAGTCAGTGTGGAAAATCTCTAGCA
GGGCCCGTTTAAACCCGCTGATCAGCCTCGACTGTGCCTTCTAGTTGCCAGCCATCTGTTGTTTGCCCCT
CCCCCGTGCCTTCCTTGACCCTGGAAGGTGCCACTCCCACTGTCCTTTCCTAATAAAATGAGGAAATTGC
ATCGCATTGTCTGAGTAGGTGTCATTCTATTCTGGGGGGTGGGGTGGGGCAGGACAGCAAGGGGGAGGAT
TGGGAAGACAATAGCAGGCATGCTGGGGATGCGGTGGGCTCTATGGCTTCTGAGGCGGAAAGAACCAGCT
GGGGCTCTAGGGGGTATCCCC
[124 nt withheld, positions 6252-6375]
C
[91 nt withheld, positions 6377-6467]
A
[49 nt withheld, positions 6469-6517]
CCTTTGACGTTGGAGTCCACGTTCTTT
[37 nt withheld, positions 6545-6581]
ACCCTATCTCGGTCTATTCTTTTGATTTATAAGGGATTTTGCCGATTTCGGCCTATTGGTTAAAAAATGA
GCTGATTTAACAAAAATTTAACGCGAATTAATTCTGTGGAATGTGTGTCAGTTAGGGTGTGGAAAGTCCC
CAGGCTCCCCAGCAGGCAGAAGTATGCAAAGCATGCATCTCAATTAGTCAGCAACCAGGTGTGGAAAGTC
CCCAGGCTCCCCAGCAGGCAGAAGTATGCAAAGCATGCATCTCAATTAGTCAGCAACCATAGTCCCGCCC
CTAACTCCGCCCATCCCGCCCCTAACTCCGCCCAGTTCCGCCCATTCTCCGCCCCATGGCTGACTAATTT
TTTTTATTTATGCAGAGGCCGAGGCCGCCTCTGCCTCTGAGCTATTCCAGAAGTAGTGAGGAGGCTTTTT
TGGAGGCCTAGGCTTTTGCAAAAAGCTCCCGGGAGCTTGTATATCCATTTTCGGATCTGATCAGCACGTG
TTGACAATTAATCATCGGCATAGTATATCGGCATAGTATAATACGACAAGGTGAGGAACTAAACCATGGC
CAAGTTGACCAGTGCCGTTCCGGTGCTCACCGCGCGCGACGTCGCCGGAGCGGTCGAGTTCTGGACCGAC
CGGCTCGGGTTCTCCCGGGACTTCGTGGAGGACGACTTCGCCGGTGTGGTCCGGGACGACGTGACCCTGT
TCATCAGCGCGGTCCAGGACCAGGTGGTGCCGGACAACACCCTGGCCTGGGTGTGGGTGCGCGGCCTGGA
CGAGCTGTACGCCGAGTGGTCGGAGGTCGTGTCCACGAACTTCCGGGACGCCTCCGGGCCGGCCATGACC
GAGATCGGCGAGCAGCCGTGGGGGCGGGAGTTCGCCCTGCGCGACCCGGCCGGCAACTGCGTGCACTTCG
TGGCCGAGGAGCAGGACTGACACGTGCTACGAGATTTCGATTCCACCGCCGCCTTCTATGAAAGGTTGGG
CTTCGGAATCGTTTTCCGGGACGCCGGCTGGATGATCCTCCAGCGCGGGGATCTCATGCTGGAGTTCTTC
GCCCACCCCAACTTGTTTATTGCAGCTTATAATGGTTACAAATAAAGCAATAGCATCACAAATTTCACAA
ATAAAGCATTTTTTTCACTGCATTCTAGTTGTGGTTTGTCCAAACTCATCAATGTATCTTATCATGTCTG
TATACCGTCGACCTCTAGCTAGAGCTTGGCGTAATCATGGTCATAGCTGTTTCCTGTGTGAAATTGTTAT
CCGCTCACAATTCCACACAACATACGAGCCGGAAGCATAAAGTGTAAAGCCTGGGGTGCCTAATGAGTGA
GCTAACTCACATTAATTGCGTTGCGCTCACTGCCCGCTTTCCAGTCGGGAAACCTGTCGTGCCAGCTGCA
TTAATGAATCGGCCAACGCGCGGGGAGAGGCGGTTTGCGTATTGGGCGCTCTTCCGCTTCCTCGCTCACT
GACTCGCTGCGCTCGGTCGTTCGGCTGCGGCGAGCGGTATCAGCTCACTCAAAGGCGGTAATACGGTTAT
CCACAGAATCAGGGGATAACGCAGGAAAGAACATGTGAGCAAAAGGCCAGCAAAAGGCCAGGAACCGTAA
AAAGGCCGCGTTGCTGGCGTTTTTCCATAGGCTCCGCCCCCCTGACGAGCATCACAAAAATCGACGCTCA
AGTCAGAGGTGGCGAAACCCGACAGGACTATAAAGATACCAGGCGTTTCCCCCTGGAAGCTCCCTCGTGC
GCTCTCCTGTTCCGACCCTGCCGCTTACCGGATACCTGTCCGCCTTTCTCCCTTCGGGAAGCGTGGCGCT
TTCTCATAGCTCACGCTGTAGGTATCTCAGTTCGGTGTAGGTCGTTCGCTCCAAGCTGGGCTGTGTGCAC
GAACCCCCCGTTCAGCCCGACCGCTGCGCCTTATCCGGTAACTATCGTCTTGAGTCCAACCCGGTAAGAC
ACGACTTATCGCCACTGGCAGCAGCCACTGGTAACAGGATTAGCAGAGCGAGGTATGTAGGCGGTGCTAC
AGAGTTCTTGAAGTGGTGGCCTAACTACGGCTACACTAGAAGAACAGTATTTGGTATCTGCGCTCTGCTG
AAGCCAGTTACCTTCGGAAAAAGAGTTGGTAGCTCTTGATCCGGCAAACAAACCACCGCTGGTAGCGGTG
GTTTTTTTGTTTGCAAGCAGCAGATTACGCGCAGAAAAAAAGGATCTCAAGAAGATCCTTTGATCTTTTC
TACGGGGTCTGACGCTCAGTGGAACGAAAACTCACGTTAAGGGATTTTGGTCATGAGATTATCAAAAAGG
ATCTTCACCTAGATCCTTTTAAATTAAAAATGAAGTTTTAAATCAATCTAAAGTATATATGAGTAAACTT
GGTCTGACAGTTACCAATGCTTAATCAGTGAGGCACCTATCTCAGCGATCTGTCTATTTCGTTCATCCAT
AGTTGCCTGACTCCCCGTCGTGTAGATAACTACGATACGGGAGGGCTTACCATCTGGCCCCAGTGCTGCA
ATGATACCGCGAGACCCACGCTCACCGGCTCCAGATTTATCAGCAATAAACCAGCCAGCCGGAAGGGCCG
AGCGCAGAAGTGGTCCTGCAACTTTATCCGCCTCCATCCAGTCTATTAATTGTTGCCGGGAAGCTAGAGT
AAGTAGTTCGCCAGTTAATAGTTTGCGCAACGTTGTTGCCATTGCTACAGGCATCGTGGTGTCACGCTCG
TCGTTTGGTATGGCTTCATTCAGCTCCGGTTCCCAACGATCAAGGCGAGTTACATGATCCCCCATGTTGT
GCAAAAAAGCGGTTAGCTCCTTCGGTCCTCCGATCGTTGTCAGAAGTAAGTTGGCCGCAGTGTTATCACT
CATGGTTATGGCAGCACTGCATAATTCTCTTACTGTCATGCCATCCGTAAGATGCTTTTCTGTGACTGGT
GAGTACTCAACCAAGTCATTCTGAGAATAGTGTATGCGGCGACCGAGTTGCTCTTGCCCGGCGTCAATAC
GGGATAATACCGCGCCACATAGCAGAACTTTAAAAGTGCTCATCATTGGAAAACGTTCTTCGGGGCGAAA
ACTCTCAAGGATCTTACCGCTGTTGAGATCCAGTTCGATGTAACCCACTCGTGCACCCAACTGATCTTCA
GCATCTTTTACTTTCACCAGCGTTTCTGGGTGAGCAAAAACAGGAAGGCAAAATGCCGCAAAAAAGGGAA
TAAGGGCGACACGGAAATGTTGAATACTCATACTCTTCCTTTTTCAATATTATTGAAGCATTTATCAGGG
TTATTGTCTCATGAGCGGATACATATTTGAATGTATTTAGAAAAATAAACAAATAGGGGTTCCGCGCACA
TTTCCCCGAAAAGTGCCACCTGACGTCGACGGATCGGGAGATCTCCCGATCCCCTATGGTGCACTCTCAG
TACAATCTGCTCTGATGCCGCATAGTTAAGCCAGTATCTGCTCCCTGCTTGTGTGTTGGAGGTCGCTGAG
TAGTGCGCGAGCAAAATTTAAGCTACAACAAGGCAAGGCTTGACCGACAATTGCATGAAGAATCTGCTTA
GGGTTAGGCGTTTTGCGCTGCTTCGCGATGTACGGGCCAGATATACGCGTTGACATTGATTATTGACTAG
TTATTAATAGTAATCAATTACGGGGTCATTAGTTCATAGCCCATATATGGAGTTCCGCGTTACATAACTT
ACGGTAAATGGCCCGCCTGGCTGACCGCCCAACGACCCCCGCCCATTGACGTCAATAATGACGTATGTTC
CCATAGTAACGCCAATAGGGACTTTCCATTGACGTCAATGGGTGGAGTATTTACGGTAAACTGCCCACTT
GGCAGTACATCAAGTGTATCATATGCCAAGTACGCCCCCTATTGACGTCAATGACGGTAAATGGCCCGCC
TGGCATTATGCCCAGTACATGACCTTATGGGACTTTCCTACTTGGCAGTACATCTACGTATTAGTCATCG
CTATTACCATGG
